>Addgene plasmid #39182 | TKT | depositor partial sequence | sequence record 49233 | TKT sequence 1957 bps
CCATGGGCCACCATCATCATCATCATTCTTCTGGTGTAGATCTGGGTACCGAGAACCTGTACTTCCAATC
CATGCAGAAGCTGCAGGCCTTGAAGGACACGGCCAACCGCCTACGTATCAGCTCCATCCAGGCCACCACT
GCGGCGGGCTCTGGCCACCCCACGTCATGCTGCAGCGCCGCAGAGATCATGGCTGTCCTCTTTTTCCACA
CCATGCGCTACAAGTCCCAGGACCCCCGGAATCCGCACAATGACCGCTTTGTGCTCTCCAAGGGCCATGC
AGCTCCCATCCTCTACGCGGTCTGGGCTGAAGCTGGTTTCCTGGCCGAGGCGGAGCTGCTGAACCTGAGG
AAGATCAGCTCCGACTTGGACGGGCACCCGGTCCCGAAACAAGCTTTCACCGACGTGGCCACTGGCTCCC
TGGGCCAGGGCCTCGGGGCCGCTTGTGGGATGGCCTACACCGGCAAATACTTCGACAAGGCCAGCTACCG
AGTCTATTGCTTGCTGGGAGATGGGGAGCTGTCAGAGGGCTCTGTATGGGAGGCCATGGCCTTCGCCAGC
ATCTATAAGCTGGACAACCTTGTGGCCATTCTAGACATCAATCGCCTGGGCCAGAGTGACCCGGCCCCGC
TGCAGCACCAGATGGACATCTACCAGAAGCGGTGCGAGGCCTTCGGTTGGCATGCCATCATCGTGGATGG
ACACAGCGTGGAGGAGCTGTGCAAGGCCTTTGGCCAGGCCAAGCACCAGCCAACAGCCATCATTGCCAAG
ACCTTCAAGGGCCGAGGGATCACGGGGGTAGAAGATAAGGAGTCTTGGCATGGGAAGCCCCTCCCCAAAA
ACATGGCTGAGCAGATCATCCAGGAGATCTACAGCCAGATCCAGAGCAAAAAGAAGATCCTGGCAACCCC
TCCACAGGAGGACGCACCCTCAGTGGACATTGCCAACATCCGCATGCCCAGCCTGCCCAGCTACAAAGTT
GGGGACAAGATAGCCACCCGCAAGGCCTACGGGCAGGCACTGGCCAAGCTGGGCCATGCCAGTGACCGCA
TCATCGCCCTGGATGGGGACACCAAAAATTCCACCTTCTCGGAGATCTTCAAAAAGGAGCACCCGGACCG
CTTCATCGAGTGCTACATTGCCGAGCAGAACATGGTGAGCATCGCGGTGGGCTGTGCCACCCGCAACAGG
ACGGTGCCCTTCTGCAGCACTTTTGCAGCCTTCTTCACGCGGGCCTTTGACCAGATTCGCATGGCCGCCA
TCTCCGAGAGCAACATCAACCTCTGCGGCTCCCACTGCGGCGTTTCCATCGGGGAAGACGGGCCCTCCCA
GATGGCCCTAGAAGATCTGGCTATGTTTCGGTCAGTCCCCACATCAACTGTCTTTTACCCAAGTGATGGC
GTTGCTACAGAGAAGGCAGTGGAACTAGCCGCCAATACAAAGGGTATCTGCTTCATCCGGACCAGCCGCC
CAGAAAATGCCATCATCTATAACAACAATGAGGACTTCCAGGTCGGACAAGCCAAGGTGGTCCTGAAGAG
CAAGGATGACCAGGTGACCGTTATCGGGGCTGGGGTGACCCTGCACGAGGCCTTGGCCGCTGCCGAACTG
CTGAAGAAAGAAAAGATCAACATCCGCGTGCTGGACCCCTTCACCATCAAGCCCCTGGACAGAAAACTCA
TTCTCGACAGCGCTCGTGCCACCAAGGGCAGGATCCTCACCGTGGAGGACCATTATTATGAAGGTGGCAT
TGGTGAGGCTGTGTCCAGTGCAGTAGTGGGCGAGCCTGGCATCACTGTCACCCACCTGGCAGTTAACCGG
GTACCAAGAAGTGGGAAGCCAGCTGAGCTGCTGAAGATGTTTGGTATCGACAGGGATGCCATTGCACAAG
CTGTGAGGGGCCTCATCTGACAGTAAAGGTGGATACGGATCCGAATTCGAGCTCCGTCGACAAGCTT
