>Addgene plasmid #39182 | TKT | addgene partial sequence | sequence record 52751 | fbac-1 5'-tattcataccgtcccacca-3'
GAAACCATGGGCCACCATCATCATCATCATTCTTCTGGTGTAGATCTGGGTACCGAGAACCTGTACTTCC
AATCCATGCAGAAGCTGCAGGCCTTGAAGGACACGGCCAACCGCCTACGTATCAGCTCCATCCAGGCCAC
CACTGCGGCGGGCTCTGGCCACCCCACGTCATGCTGCAGCGCCGCAGAGATCATGGCTGTCCTCTTTTTC
CACACCATGCGCTACAAGTCCCAGGACCCCCGGAATCCGCACAATGACCGCTTTGTGCTCTCCAAGGGCC
ATGCAGCTCCCATCCTCTACGCGGTCTGGGCTGAAGCTGGTTTCCTGGCCGAGGCGGAGCTGCTGAACCT
GAGGAAGATCAGCTCCGACTTGGACGGGCACCCGGTCCCGAAACAAGCTTTCACCGACGTGGCCACTGGC
TCCCTGGGCCAGGGCCTCGGGGCCGCTTGTGGGATGGCCTACACCGGCAAATACTTCGACAAGGCCAGCT
ACCGAGTCTATTGCTTGCTGGGAGATGGGGAGCTGTCAGAGGGCTCTGTATGGGAGGCCATGGCCTTCGC
CAGCATCTATAAGCTGGACAACCTTGTGGCCATTCTAGACATCAATCGCCTGGGCCAGAGTGACCCGGCC
CCGCTGCAGCACCAGATGGACATCTACCAGAAGCGGTGCGAGGCCTTCGGTTGGCATGCCATCATCGTGG
ATGGACACAGCGTGGAGGAGCTGTGCAAGGCCTTTGGCCAGGCCAAGCACCAGCCAACAGCCATCATTGC
CAAGACCTTCAAGGGCCGAGGGATCACGGGGGTAGAAGATAAGGAGTCTTGGCATGGGAAGCCCCTCCCC
AAAAACATGGCTGAGCAGATCATCCAGGAGATCTACAGCCAGATCCAGAGCAAA
