[The description below was written by a language model from this plasmid's Addgene catalogue record.]
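Description:
TKT is a baculovirus expression plasmid built on the pFB-LIC-Bse backbone from the SGC, a vector adapted for ligation-independent cloning. It is propagated in E. coli as a high-copy plasmid under ampicillin selection. The record gives no feature table, so the promoter driving the insert, the origin of replication and any transposition or recombination elements used to move the cassette into a baculoviral genome are not stated here. The Fbac-1 and Fbac-2 sequencing primers flank the cloning site, and the vector type implies that the plasmid serves as a donor for generating recombinant baculovirus, which is then used to produce protein in insect cells.

The payload is human transketolase (TKT), inserted by ligation-independent cloning as a fragment of about 1.96 kb. Transketolase is a thiamine diphosphate-dependent enzyme of the non-oxidative pentose phosphate pathway. The protein carries an N-terminal His tag followed by a TEV protease site, an arrangement that allows capture by immobilised metal affinity chromatography and subsequent removal of the tag by TEV cleavage to leave near-native protein. The stated purpose is expression for structure determination, and the record links the construct to a deposited crystal structure entry for the enzyme. It also cautions that the insert may not represent the full open reading frame, since constructs of this kind are often trimmed to boundaries that favour soluble expression and crystallisation. Users who need the complete coding sequence should therefore check the insert boundaries rather than assume it is full length.
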