Addgene plasmid #39182: TKT
Purpose: Baculovirus expression for structure determination; may not be full ORF
Depositing lab: Nicola Burgess-Brown. Depositing organization: University of Oxford.
Backbone
  Vector backbone: pFB-LIC-Bse
  Backbone manufacturer: SGC
  Vector type: Baculovirus Expression
Growth in bacteria
  Bacterial resistance: Ampicillin, 100 μg/mL
  Growth temperature: 37°C
  Growth strain: Mach1
  Copy number: High Copy
Gene/Insert
  Gene/Insert name: TKT (alt names: transketolase; PDB:3OOY)
  Species: H. sapiens (human)
  Insert size (bp): 1957
  Entrez Gene: TKT (a.k.a. HEL-S-48, HEL107, SDDHD, TK, TKT1)
  Tag / fusion protein: His Tev (N terminal on insert)
  Cloning method: Ligation Independent Cloning
  Sequencing primers: 5′ Fbac-1; 3′ Fbac-2
Terms and licenses: Academic/Nonprofit Terms; Industry Terms: Not Available to Industry
How to cite: TKT was a gift from Nicola Burgess-Brown (Addgene plasmid # 39182 ; http://n2t.net/addgene:39182 ; RRID:Addgene_39182)
